>Addgene plasmid #245226 | pEF myc-SHP2(T52S) | addgene full sequence | sequence record 488333 | Addgene NGS Result
GACGGATCGGGAGATCTCCCGATCCCCTATGGTGCACTCTCAGTACAATCTGCTCTGATGCCGCATAGTT
AAGCCAGTATCTGCTCCCTGCTTGTGTGTTGGAGGTCGCTGAGTAGTGCGCGAGCAAAATTTAAGCTACA
ACAAGGCAAGGCTTGACCGACAATTGCATGAAGAATCTGCTTAGGGTTAGGCGTTTTGCGCTGCTTCGCG
ATGTACGGGCCAGATATACGCGTTGACATTGATTATTGACTAGGCTTTTGCAAAAAGCTTTGCAAAGATG
GATAAAGTTTTAAACAGAGAGGAATCTTTGCAGCTAATGGACCTTCTAGGTCTTGAAAGGAGTGGGAATT
GGCTCCGGTGCCCGTCAGTGGGCAGAGCGCACATCGCCCACAGTCCCCGAGAAGTTGGGGGGAGGGGTCG
GCAATTGAACCGGTGCCTAGAGAAGGTGGCGCGGGGTAAACTGGGAAAGTGATGTCGTGTACTGGCTCCG
CCTTTTTCCCGAGGGTGGGGGAGAACCGTATATAAGTGCAGTAGTCGCCGTGAACGTTCTTTTTCGCAAC
GGGTTTGCCGCCAGAACACAGGTAAGTGCCGTGTGTGGTTCCCGCGGGCCTGGCCTCTTTACGGGTTATG
GCCCTTGCGTGCCTTGAATTACTTCCACCTGGCTGCAGTACGTGATTCTTGATCCCGAGCTTCGGGTTGG
AAGTGGGTGGGAGAGTTCGAGGCCTTGCGCTTAAGGAGCCCCTTCGCCTCGTGCTTGAGTTGAGGCCTGG
CCTGGGCGCTGGGGCCGCCGCGTGCGAATCTGGTGGCACCTTCGCGCCTGTCTCGCTGCTTTCGATAAGT
CTCTAGCCATTTAAAATTTTTGATGACCTGCTGCGACGCTTTTTTTCTGGCAAGATAGTCTTGTAAATGC
GGGCCAAGATCTGCACACTGGTATTTCGGTTTTTGGGGCCGCGGGCGGCGACGGGGCCCGTGCGTCCCAG
CGCACATGTTCGGCGAGGCGGGGCCTGCGAGCGCGGCCACCGAGAATCGGACGGGGGTAGTCTCAAGCTG
GCCGGCCTGCTCTGGTGCCTGGCCTCGCGCCGCCGTGTATCGCCCCGCCCTGGGCGGCAAGGCTGGCCCG
GTCGGCACCAGTTGCGTGAGCGGAAAGATGGCCGCTTCCCGGCCCTGCTGCAGGGAGCTCAAAATGGAGG
ACGCGGCGCTCGGGAGAGCGGGCGGGTGAGTCACCCACACAAAGGAAAAGGGCCTTTCCGTCCTCAGCCG
TCGCTTCATGTGACTCCACGGAGTACCGGGCGCCGTCCAGGCACCTCGATTAGTTCTCGAGCTTTTGGAG
TACGTCGTCTTTAGGTTGGGGGGAGGGGTTTTATGCGATGGAGTTTCCCCACACTGAGTGGGTGGAGACT
GAAGTTAGGCCAGCTTGGCACTTGATGTAATTCTCCTTGGAATTTGCCCTTTTTGAGTTTGGATCTTGGT
TCATTCTCAAGCCTCAGACAGTGGTTCAAAGTTTTTTTCTTCCATTTCAGGTGTCGTGAGGAATTAGCTT
GGTACTAATACGACTCACTATAGGGAGACCCAAGCTGGCTAGGTAAGCTTGGTACCGAGCTCGGATCCAC
TAGTCCAGTGTGGTGGAATTCTGCAGATATCCAGCACAGTGGCGGCCGCTCGAGTCTAGAGGGCCCTTCA
CCATGGAACAAAAACTCATCTCAGAAGAGGATCTGGGAGGGCAGTCTGGGCAGATGACATCGCGGAGATG
GTTTCACCCAAATATCACTGGTGTGGAGGCAGAAAACCTACTGTTGACAAGAGGAGTTGATGGCAGTTTT
TTGGCAAGGCCTAGTAAAAGTAACCCTGGAGACTTCACACTTTCCGTTAGAAGAAATGGAGCTGTCTCCC
ACATCAAGATTCAGAACACTGGTGATTACTATGACCTGTATGGAGGGGAGAAATTTGCCACTTTGGCTGA
GTTGGTCCAGTATTACATGGAACATCACGGGCAATTAAAAGAGAAGAATGGAGATGTCATTGAGCTTAAA
TATCCTCTGAACTGTGCAGATCCTACCTCTGAAAGGTGGTTTCATGGACATCTCTCTGGGAAAGAAGCAG
AGAAATTATTAACTGAAAAAGGAAAACATGGTAGTTTTCTTGTACGAGAGAGCCAGAGCCACCCTGGAGA
TTTTGTTCTTTCTGTGCGCACTGGTGATGACAAAGGGGAGAGCAATGACGGCAAGTCTAAAGTGACCCAT
GTTATGATTCGCTGTCAGGAACTGAAATACGACGTTGGTGGAGGAGAACGGTTTGATTCTTTGACAGATC
TTGTGGAACATTATAAGAAGAATCCTATGGTGGAAACATTGGGTACAGTACTACAACTCAAGCAGCCCCT
TAACACGACTCGTATAAATGCTGCTGAAATAGAAAGCAGAGTTCGAGAACTAAGCAAATTAGCTGAGACC
ACAGATAAAGTCAAACAAGGCTTTTGGGAAGAATTTGAGACACTACAACAACAGGAGTGCAAACTTCTCT
ACAGCCGAAAAGAGGGTCAAAGGCAAGAAAACAAAAACAAAAATAGATATAAAAACATCCTGCCCTTTGA
TCATACCAGGGTTGTCCTACACGATGGTGATCCCAATGAGCCTGTTTCAGATTACATCAATGCAAATATC
ATCATGCCTGAATTTGAAACCAAGTGCAACAATTCAAAGCCCAAAAAGAGTTACATTGCCACACAAGGCT
GCCTGCAAAACACGGTGAATGACTTTTGGCGGATGGTGTTCCAAGAAAACTCCCGAGTGATTGTCATGAC
AACGAAAGAAGTGGAGAGAGGAAAGAGTAAATGTGTCAAATACTGGCCTGATGAGTATGCTCTAAAAGAA
TATGGCGTCATGCGTGTTAGGAACGTCAAAGAAAGCGCCGCTCATGACTATACGCTAAGAGAACTTAAAC
TTTCAAAGGTTGGACAAGGGAATACGGAGAGAACGGTCTGGCAATACCACTTTCGGACCTGGCCGGACCA
CGGCGTGCCCAGCGACCCTGGGGGCGTGCTGGACTTCCTGGAGGAGGTGCACCATAAGCAGGAGAGCATC
ATGGATGCAGGGCCGGTCGTGGTGCACTGCAGTGCTGGAATTGGCCGGACAGGGACGTTCATTGTGATTG
ATATTCTTATTGACATCATCAGAGAGAAAGGTGTTGACTGCGATATTGACGTTCCCAAAACCATCCAGAT
GGTGCGGTCTCAGAGGTCAGGGATGGTCCAGACAGAAGCACAGTACCGATTTATCTATATGGCGGTCCAG
CATTATATTGAAACACTACAGCGCAGGATTGAAGAAGAGCAGAAAAGCAAGAGGAAAGGGCACGAATATA
CAAATATTAAGTATTCTCTAGCGGACCAGACGAGTGGAGATCAGAGCCCTCTCCCGCCTTGTACTCCAAC
GCCACCCTGTGCAGAAATGAGAGAAGACAGTGCTAGAGTCTATGAAAACGTGGGCCTGATGCAACAGCAG
AAAAGTTTCAGATAGGTTTAAACCCGCTGATCAGCCTCGACTGTGCCTTCTAGTTGCCAGCCATCTGTTG
TTTGCCCCTCCCCCGTGCCTTCCTTGACCCTGGAAGGTGCCACTCCCACTGTCCTTTCCTAATAAAATGA
GGAAATTGCATCGCATTGTCTGAGTAGGTGTCATTCTATTCTGGGGGGTGGGGTGGGGCAGGACAGCAAG
GGGGAGGATTGGGAAGACAATAGCAGGCATGCTGGGGATGCGGTGGGCTCTATGGCTTCTGAGGCGGAAA
GAACCAGCTGGGGCTCTAGGGGGTATCCCC
[124 nt withheld, positions 3811-3934]
C
[91 nt withheld, positions 3936-4026]
A
[49 nt withheld, positions 4028-4076]
CCTTTGACGTTGGAGTCCACGTTCTTT
[37 nt withheld, positions 4104-4140]
ACCCTATCTCGGTCTATTCTTTTGATTTATAAGGGATTTTGCCGATTTCGGCCTATTGGTTAAAAAATGA
GCTGATTTAACAAAAATTTAACGCGAATTAATTCTGTGGAATGTGTGTCAGTTAGGGTGTGGAAAGTCCC
CAGGCTCCCCAGCAGGCAGAAGTATGCAAAGCATGCATCTCAATTAGTCAGCAACCATAGKCCCRMCSYY
MMCWSSSYCCMYMSCRGSCMKAAGTATGCAAAGCATGCATCTCAATTAGTCAGCAACCATAGTCCCGCCC
CTAACTCCGCCCATCCCGCCCCTAACTCCGCCCAGTTCCGCCCATTCTCCGCCCCATGGCTGACTAATTT
TTTTTATTTATGCAGAGGCCGAGGCCGCCTCTGCCTCTGAGCTATTCCAGAAGTAGTGAGGAGGCTTTTT
TGGAGGCCTAGGCTTTTGCAAAAAGCTCCCGGGAGCTTGTATATCCATTTTCGGATCTGATCAGCACGTG
TTGACAATTAATCATCGGCATAGTATATCGGCATAGTATAATACGACAAGGTGAGGAACTAAACCATGGC
CAAGCCTTTGTCTCAAGAAGAATCCACCCTCATTGAAAGAGCAACGGCTACAATCAACAGCATCCCCATC
TCTGAAGACTACAGCGTCGCCAGCGCAGCTCTCTCTAGCGACGGCCGCATCTTCACTGGTGTCAATGTAT
ATCATTTTACTGGGGGACCTTGTGCAGAACTCGTGGTGCTGGGCACTGCTGCTGCTGCGGCAGCTGGCAA
CCTGACTTGTATCGTCGCGATCGGAAATGAGAACAGGGGCATCTTGAGCCCCTGCGGACGGTGCCGACAG
GTGCTTCTCGATCTGCATCCTGGGATCAAAGCCATAGTGAAGGACAGTGATGGACAGCCGACGGCAGTTG
GGATTCGTGAATTGCTGCCCTCTGGTTATGTGTGGGAGGGCTAAGCACTTCGTGGCCGAGGAGCAGGACT
GACACGTGCTACGAGATTTCGATTCCACCGCCGCCTTCTATGAAAGGTTGGGCTTCGGAATCGTTTTCCG
GGACGCCGGCTGGATGATCCTCCAGCGCGGGGATCTCATGCTGGAGTTCTTCGCCCACCCCAACTTGTTT
ATTGCAGCTTATAATGGTTACAAATAAAGCAATAGCATCACAAATTTCACAAATAAAGCATTTTTTTCAC
TGCATTCTAGTTGTGGTTTGTCCAAACTCATCAATGTATCTTATCATGTCTGTATACCGTCGACCTCTAG
CTAGAGCTTGGCGTAATCATGGTCATAGCTGTTTCCTGTGTGAAATTGTTATCCGCTCACAATTCCACAC
AACATACGAGCCGGAAGCATAAAGTGTAAAGCCTGGGGTGCCTAATGAGTGAGCTAACTCACATTAATTG
CGTTGCGCTCACTGCCCGCTTTCCAGTCGGGAAACCTGTCGTGCCAGCTGCATTAATGAATCGGCCAACG
CGCGGGGAGAGGCGGTTTGCGTATTGGGCGCTCTTCCGCTTCCTCGCTCACTGACTCGCTGCGCTCGGTC
GTTCGGCTGCGGCGAGCGGTATCAGCTCACTCAAAGGCGGTAATACGGTTATCCACAGAATCAGGGGATA
ACGCAGGAAAGAACATGTGAGCAAAAGGCCAGGAACCGTAAAAAGGCCGCGTTGCTGGCGTTTTTCCATA
GGCTCCGCCCCCCTGACGAGCATCACAAAAATCGACGCTCAAGTCAGAGGTGGCGAAACCCGACAGGACT
ATAAAGATACCAGGCGTTTCCCCCTGGAAGCTCCCTCGTGCGCTCTCCTGTTCCGACCCTGCCGCTTACC
GGATACCTGTCCGCCTTTCTCCCTTCGGGAAGCGTGGCGCTTTCTCATAGCTCACGCTGTAGGTATCTCA
GTTCGGTGTAGGTCGTTCGCTCCAAGCTGGGCTGTGTGCACGAACCCCCCGTTCAGCCCGACCGCTGCGC
CTTATCCGGTAACTATCGTCTTGAGTCCAACCCGGTAAGACACGACTTATCGCCACTGGCAGCAGCCACT
GGTAACAGGATTAGCAGAGCGAGGTATGTAGGCGGTGCTACAGAGTTCTTGAAGTGGTGGCCTAACTACG
GCTACACTAGAAGAACAGTATTTGGTATCTGCGCTCTGCTGAAGCCAGTTACCTTCGGAAAAAGAGTTGG
TAGCTCTTGATCCGGCAAACAAACCACCGCTGGTAGCGGTGGTTTTTTTGTTTGCAAGCAGCAGATTACG
CGCAGAAAAAAAGGATCTCAAGAAGATCCTTTGATCTTTTCTACGGGGTCTGACGCTCAGTGGAACGAAA
ACTCACGTTAAGGGATTTTGGTCATGAGATTATCAAAAAGGATCTTCACCTAGATCCTTTTAAATTAAAA
ATGAAGTTTTAAATCAATCTAAAGTATATATGAGTAAACTTGGTCTGACAGTTACCAATGCTTAATCAGT
GAGGCACCTATCTCAGCGATCTGTCTATTTCGTTCATCCATAGTTGCCTGACTCCCCGTCGTGTAGATAA
CTACGATACGGGAGGGCTTACCATCTGGCCCCAGTGCTGCAATGATACCGCGAGACCCACGCTCACCGGC
TCCAGATTTATCAGCAATAAACCAGCCAGCCGGAAGGGCCGAGCGCAGAAGTGGTCCTGCAACTTTATCC
GCCTCCATCCAGTCTATTAATTGTTGCCGGGAAGCTAGAGTAAGTAGTTCGCCAGTTAATAGTTTGCGCA
ACGTTGTTGCCATTGCTACAGGCATCGTGGTGTCACGCTCGTCGTTTGGTATGGCTTCATTCAGCTCCGG
TTCCCAACGATCAAGGCGAGTTACATGATCCCCCATGTTGTGCAAAAAAGCGGTTAGCTCCTTCGGTCCT
CCGATCGTTGTCAGAAGTAAGTTGGCCGCAGTGTTATCACTCATGGTTATGGCAGCACTGCATAATTCTC
TTACTGTCATGCCATCCGTAAGATGCTTTTCTGTGACTGGTGAGTACTCAACCAAGTCATTCTGAGAATA
GTGTATGCGGCGACCGAGTTGCTCTTGCCCGGCGTCAATACGGGATAATACCGCGCCACATAGCAGAACT
TTAAAAGTGCTCATCATTGGAAAACGTTCTTCGGGGCGAAAACTCTCAAGGATCTTACCGCTGTTGAGAT
CCAGTTCGATGTAACCCACTCGTGCACCCAACTGATCTTCAGCATCTTTTACTTTCACCAGCGTTTCTGG
GTGAGCAAAAACAGGAAGGCAAAATGCCGCAAAAAAGGGAATAAGGGCGACACGGAAATGTTGAATACTC
ATACTCTTCCTTTTTCAATATTATTGAAGCATTTATCAGGGTTATTGTCTCATGAGCGGATACATATTTG
AATGTATTTAGAAAAATAAACAAATAGGGGTTCCGCGCACATTTCCCCGAAAAGTGCCACCTGACGTC
Features (pLannotate 1.2.2; 23 found; start..end, strand, type, name):
     28..80      -  misc_feature   bom (fragment): basis of mobility region from pBR322
    235..253     +  enhancer       CMV enhancer (fragment): human cytomegalovirus immediate early enhancer
    278..344     +  CDS            small t antigen (fragment): SV40 (simian virus 40) small t antigen
    351..1529    +  promoter       EF-1α promoter: strong constitutive promoter for human elongation factor EF-1α
   1546..1564    +  promoter       T7 promoter: promoter for bacteriophage T7 RNA polymerase
   1734..3512    +  CDS            PTPN11: PTN11_HUMAN - Also known as PTP2C, SHPTP2. Experimental evidence at protein level: Swiss-Prot protein existence level 1. Acts downstream of various receptor and cytoplasmic protein tyrosine kinases to participate in the signal transduction from the cell surface to the nucleus (PubMed:10655584, PubMed:18559669, PubMed:18829466, PubMed:26742426, PubMed:28074573). Positively regulates MAPK signal transduction pathway (PubMed:28074573). Dephosphorylates GAB1, ARHGAP35 and EGFR (PubMed:28074573). Dephosphorylates ROCK2 at 'Tyr-722' resulting in stimulation of its RhoA binding activity (PubMed:18559
   3541..3765    +  polyA_signal   bGH poly(A) signal: bovine growth hormone polyadenylation signal
   3769..3790    +  promoter       SV40 promoter (fragment): SV40 enhancer and early promoter
   3811..4239    +  rep_origin     f1 ori (sequence partly withheld): f1 bacteriophage origin of replication; arrow indicates direction of (+) strand synthesis
   4266..4344    +  promoter       SV40 promoter (fragment): SV40 enhancer and early promoter
   4386..4582    +  promoter       SV40 promoter: SV40 early promoter
   4630..4677    +  promoter       EM7 promoter: synthetic bacterial promoter&nbsp
   4696..5094    +  CDS            BSD: blasticidin S deaminase; Aspergillus terreus BSD; confers resistance to blasticidin
   5095..5122    +  CDS            BleoR (fragment): antibiotic-binding protein; Sh ble from Streptoalloteichus hindustanus; confers resistance to bleomycin, phleomycin, and Zeocin™
   5132..5257    +  CDS            ble (fragment): BLE_KLEPN - Experimental evidence at protein level: Swiss-Prot protein existence level 1. Binding protein with a strong affinity to the bleomycin family of antibiotics. Binds to CL990; an antimitotic-antibiotic compound. From Klebsiella pneumoniae.
   5252..5373    +  polyA_signal   SV40 poly(A) signal: SV40 polyadenylation signal
   5446..5462    -  protein_bind   lac operator: The lac repressor binds to the lac operator to inhibit transcription in E. coli. This inhibition can be relieved by adding lactose or isopropyl-β-D-thiogalactopyranoside (IPTG). lac repressor encoded by lacI
   5470..5500    -  promoter       lac promoter: promoter for the E. coli lac operon
   5515..5536    -  protein_bind   CAP binding site: CAP binding activates transcription in the presence of cAMP. E. coli catabolite activator protein
   5549..5641    -  CDS            lacI (fragment): lac repressor; lacI; The lac repressor binds to the lac operator to inhibit transcription in E. coli. This inhibition can be relieved by adding lactose or isopropyl-β-D-thiogalactopyranoside (IPTG).
   5813..6401    -  rep_origin     ori: high-copy-number ColE1/pMB1/pBR322/pUC origin of replication
   6572..7432    -  CDS            AmpR: β-lactamase; bla; confers resistance to ampicillin, carbenicillin, and related antibiotics
   7433..7537    -  promoter       AmpR promoter: bla
