[The description below was written by a language model from this plasmid's Addgene catalogue record and pLannotate feature annotations shown in this document.]
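Description:
pEF myc-SHP2(T52S) is a 7.6 kb mammalian expression plasmid built on a pEF backbone that drives constitutive production of full-length human SHP2, the protein tyrosine phosphatase encoded by PTPN11, carrying a T52S substitution and an N-terminal myc epitope tag. In bacteria it is maintained by a high-copy ColE1/pUC-type origin and selected with ampicillin through the β-lactamase gene and its native promoter. An f1 origin is also present, along with short remnants of lac regulatory sequences and a pBR322 bom fragment that are typical backbone carryover.

The expression cassette consists of the human EF-1α promoter, a strong constitutive promoter that works in many mammalian cell types, followed by a T7 promoter, the PTPN11 coding sequence, and a bovine growth hormone polyadenylation signal. The myc tag is recorded in the catalogue fields but is not annotated separately in the feature table; it presumably lies in the interval between the T7 promoter and the annotated PTPN11 open reading frame. A second cassette places the blasticidin S deaminase gene under the SV40 early promoter and the bacterial EM7 promoter, terminated by an SV40 poly(A) signal, which should allow blasticidin selection of transfected mammalian cells. The small bleomycin-resistance fragments flanking it appear to be non-functional remnants.

SHP2 acts downstream of receptor and cytoplasmic tyrosine kinases and positively regulates MAPK signalling. This construct belongs to work comparing the cellular phenotypes of pathogenic SHP2 variants, and the myc tag allows detection or immunoprecipitation of the expressed mutant protein.
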