Addgene plasmid #245226: pEF myc-SHP2(T52S)
Purpose: Mammalian expression of myc-tagged full-length SHP2
Depositing lab: Neel Shah. Depositing organization: Columbia University. Publication: Multiplexed single-cell transcriptomics reveals diverse phenotypic outcomes for pathogenic SHP2 variants. van Vlimmeren AE, Giglio RM, Jiang Z, Lee M, McFaline-Figueroa JL, Shah NH. bioRxiv [Preprint]. 2025 Jul 2:2025.06.30.662374. doi: 10.1101/2025.06.30.662374. PubMed 40631144.
Backbone
  Vector backbone: pEF
  Vector type: Mammalian Expression
Growth in bacteria
  Bacterial resistance: Ampicillin, 100 μg/mL
  Growth temperature: 37°C
  Growth strain: DH5alpha
  Copy number: High Copy
Gene/Insert
  Gene/Insert name: SHP2 full-length
  Species: H. sapiens (human)
  Mutation: T52S
  Tag / fusion protein: myc (N terminal on insert)
  Cloning method: Gibson Cloning
Terms and licenses: Academic/Nonprofit Terms; Industry Terms: Not Available to Industry
How to cite: pEF myc-SHP2(T52S) was a gift from Neel Shah (Addgene plasmid # 245226 ; http://n2t.net/addgene:245226 ; RRID:Addgene_245226)
